Addgene plasmid #189004: pcDNA4TO OM-eLIR
Purpose: mitophagy-inducing adaptor protein
Depositing lab: Atsushi Hoshino. Depositing organization: Kyoto Prefectural University of Medicine. Publication: Liver lipophagy ameliorates nonalcoholic steatohepatitis through extracellular lipid secretion. Minami Y, Hoshino A, Higuchi Y, Hamaguchi M, Kaneko Y, Kirita Y, Taminishi S, Nishiji T, Taruno A, Fukui M, Arany Z, Matoba S. Nat Commun. 2023 Jul 13;14(1):4084. doi: 10.1038/s41467-023-39404-6. PubMed 37443159.
Backbone
  Vector backbone: pcDNA4TO
  Vector type: Mammalian Expression
  Selectable markers: Zeocin
Growth in bacteria
  Bacterial resistance: Ampicillin, 100 μg/mL
  Growth temperature: 37°C
  Growth strain: DH5alpha
  Copy number: High Copy
Gene/Insert
  Gene/Insert name: OM-eLIR
  Species: Synthetic
  Tag / fusion protein: HA (C terminal on insert)
  Cloning method: Gibson Cloning
  Sequencing primers: 5′ CGCAAATGGGCGGTAGGCGTG; 3′ GCGATGCAATTTCCTCATTT
Terms and licenses: Academic/Nonprofit Terms; Industry Terms: Not Available to Industry
Depositor comments: Please visit https://www.biorxiv.org/content/10.1101/2022.02.22.481456v1 for bioRxiv preprint.
How to cite: pcDNA4TO OM-eLIR was a gift from Atsushi Hoshino (Addgene plasmid # 189004 ; http://n2t.net/addgene:189004 ; RRID:Addgene_189004)
