[The description below was written by a language model from this plasmid's Addgene catalogue record and pLannotate feature annotations shown in this document.]
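Description:
pcDNA4TO OM-eLIR is a 5.7 kb mammalian expression plasmid built on the pcDNA4TO backbone, encoding a synthetic adaptor protein intended to induce mitophagy. It is propagated in E. coli as a high-copy plasmid through a ColE1/pUC-type origin with ampicillin selection (AmpR under its own bla promoter), and it also carries an f1 origin. For selection in mammalian cells, a Zeocin resistance cassette (Sh ble, BleoR) sits downstream of tandem SV40 early and bacterial EM7 promoters and ends with an SV40 polyadenylation signal, so the same marker can function in both host types.

The expression cassette uses the CMV immediate-early enhancer and promoter followed by short tet operator sequences, which the automated annotation labels as PLtetO-1 and TRE fragments. This arrangement allows transcription to be repressed in cells that express the Tet repressor and induced with tetracycline or doxycycline, while cells lacking the repressor should express the insert constitutively. The open reading frame, assembled by Gibson cloning, joins a fragment of human CISD1 to a fragment of human optineurin (OPTN), followed by a C-terminal HA epitope and the bGH polyadenylation signal. CISD1 is a mitochondrial outer membrane protein and OPTN is an autophagy receptor containing an LC3-interacting region, so the name plausibly reflects an outer-membrane anchor ("OM") fused to an LIR-containing segment ("eLIR"), although the record does not define these abbreviations or any engineered changes. Such a fusion would tether autophagy machinery to mitochondria and drive their selective degradation. It was deposited with a study of engineered selective autophagy, specifically liver lipophagy in steatohepatitis.
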