Features (pLannotate 1.2.2; 24 found; start..end, strand, type, name):
     28..80      -  misc_feature   bom (fragment): basis of mobility region from pBR322
    235..614     +  enhancer       CMV enhancer: human cytomegalovirus immediate early enhancer
    615..818     +  promoter       CMV promoter: human cytomegalovirus (CMV) immediate early promoter
    820..839     +  promoter       PLtetO-1 promoter (fragment): modified phage lambda PL promoter with tet operator sites (Lutz and Bujard, 1997)
    841..860     +  promoter       PLtetO-1 promoter (fragment): modified phage lambda PL promoter with tet operator sites (Lutz and Bujard, 1997)
    868..901     +  promoter       TRE3GV promoter (fragment): 3rd-generation Tet-responsive promoter that can be activated by binding of Tet-On® 3G, optimized for retroviral and lentiviral vectors
   1008..1184    +  CDS            CISD1 (fragment): CISD1_HUMAN - Also known as C10orf70, ZCD1. Experimental evidence at protein level: Swiss-Prot protein existence level 1. Plays a key role in regulating maximal capacity for electron transport and oxidative phosphorylation (By similarity). May be involved in Fe-S cluster shuttling and/or in redox reactions. From Homo sapiens (Human).
   1236..1670    +  CDS            OPTN (fragment): OPTN_HUMAN - Also known as FIP2, GLC1E, HIP7, HYPL, NRP. Experimental evidence at protein level: Swiss-Prot protein existence level 1. (Microbial infection) May constitute a cellular target for adenovirus E3 14.7 and Bluetongue virus protein NS3 to inhibit innate immune response. From Homo sapiens (Human).
   1677..1704    +  CDS            3xHA (fragment): three tandem HA epitope tags
   1750..1974    +  polyA_signal   bGH poly(A) signal: bovine growth hormone polyadenylation signal
   1978..1999    +  promoter       SV40 promoter (fragment): SV40 enhancer and early promoter
   2020..2448    +  rep_origin     f1 ori (sequence partly withheld): f1 bacteriophage origin of replication; arrow indicates direction of (+) strand synthesis
   2462..2791    +  promoter       SV40 promoter: SV40 enhancer and early promoter
   2839..2886    +  promoter       EM7 promoter: synthetic bacterial promoter&nbsp
   2905..3279    +  CDS            BleoR: antibiotic-binding protein; Sh ble from Streptoalloteichus hindustanus; confers resistance to bleomycin, phleomycin, and Zeocin™
   3289..3414    +  CDS            ble (fragment): BLE_KLEPN - Experimental evidence at protein level: Swiss-Prot protein existence level 1. Binding protein with a strong affinity to the bleomycin family of antibiotics. Binds to CL990; an antimitotic-antibiotic compound. From Klebsiella pneumoniae.
   3409..3530    +  polyA_signal   SV40 poly(A) signal: SV40 polyadenylation signal
   3603..3619    -  protein_bind   lac operator: The lac repressor binds to the lac operator to inhibit transcription in E. coli. This inhibition can be relieved by adding lactose or isopropyl-β-D-thiogalactopyranoside (IPTG). lac repressor encoded by lacI
   3627..3657    -  promoter       lac promoter: promoter for the E. coli lac operon
   3672..3693    -  protein_bind   CAP binding site: CAP binding activates transcription in the presence of cAMP. E. coli catabolite activator protein
   3706..3798    -  CDS            lacI (fragment): lac repressor; lacI; The lac repressor binds to the lac operator to inhibit transcription in E. coli. This inhibition can be relieved by adding lactose or isopropyl-β-D-thiogalactopyranoside (IPTG).
   3981..4569    -  rep_origin     ori: high-copy-number ColE1/pMB1/pBR322/pUC origin of replication
   4740..5600    -  CDS            AmpR: β-lactamase; bla; confers resistance to ampicillin, carbenicillin, and related antibiotics
   5601..5705    -  promoter       AmpR promoter: bla
>Addgene plasmid #189004 | pcDNA4TO OM-eLIR | addgene full sequence | sequence record 412481 | Addgene NGS Result
GACGGATCGGGAGATCTCCCGATCCCCTATGGTGCACTCTCAGTACAATCTGCTCTGATGCCGCATAGTT
AAGCCAGTATCTGCTCCCTGCTTGTGTGTTGGAGGTCGCTGAGTAGTGCGCGAGCAAAATTTAAGCTACA
ACAAGGCAAGGCTTGACCGACAATTGCATGAAGAATCTGCTTAGGGTTAGGCGTTTTGCGCTGCTTCGCG
ATGTACGGGCCAGATATACGCGTTGACATTGATTATTGACTAGTTATTAATAGTAATCAATTACGGGGTC
ATTAGTTCATAGCCCATATATGGAGTTCCGCGTTACATAACTTACGGTAAATGGCCCGCCTGGCTGACCG
CCCAACGACCCCCGCCCATTGACGTCAATAATGACGTATGTTCCCATAGTAACGCCAATAGGGACTTTCC
ATTGACGTCAATGGGTGGAGTATTTACGGTAAACTGCCCACTTGGCAGTACATCAAGTGTATCATATGCC
AAGTACGCCCCCTATTGACGTCAATGACGGTAAATGGCCCGCCTGGCATTATGCCCAGTACATGACCTTA
TGGGACTTTCCTACTTGGCAGTACATCTACGTATTAGTCATCGCTATTACCATGGTGATGCGGTTTTGGC
AGTACATCAATGGGCGTGGATAGCGGTTTGACTCACGGGGATTTCCAAGTCTCCACCCCATTGACGTCAA
TGGGAGTTTGTTTTGGCACCAAAATCAACGGGACTTTCCAAAATGTCGTAACAACTCCGCCCCATTGACG
CAAATGGGCGGTAGGCGTGTACGGTGGGAGGTCTATATAAGCAGAGCTCTCCCTATCAGTGATAGAGATC
TCCCTATCAGTGATAGAGATCGTCGACGAGCTCGTTTAGTGAACCGTCAGATCGCCTGGAGACGCCATCC
ACGCTGTTTTGACCTCCATAGAAGACACCGGGACCGATCCAGCCTCCGGACTCTAGCGTTTAAACTTAAG
CTTGGTACCGAGCTCGGATCCGCCACCATGAGTCTGACTTCCAGTTCCAGCGTACGAGTTGAATGGATCG
CAGCAGTTACCATTGCTGCTGGGACAGCTGCAATTGGTTATCTAGCTTACAAAAGATTTTATGTTAAAGA
TCATCGAAATAAAGCTATGATAAACCTTCACATCCAGAAAGACAACCCCAAGATAGTACATGCTGGAAGC
TTACCGGTCGCCGAATTCGGTGTGAGCAAGGGCGAGGAGGATAACATGGCCATCATCAAGGAGTTCATGC
GCTTCAAGGTGGATGAATTGTATAAAGGCGGTGGTGGAGCGGCCGCAGGAGGAAGGTCATCTGAGGACCC
CACTGATGACTCCAGGCTTCCCAGGGCCGAAGCGGAGCAGGAAAAGGACCAGCTCAGGACCCAGGTGGTG
AGGCTACAAGCAGAGAAGGCAGACCTGTTGGGCATCGTGTCTGAACTGCAGCTCAAGCTGAACGAAGAGG
GCGAGGAAGAAGATGAATGGGTTGAAATTAGGATGGCTGAAGGAGAAGCAGAAGGGTCAGTAAAAGAAAT
CAAGCATAGTCCTGGGCCCACGAGAACAGTCTCCACTGGCACGGCATTGTCTAAATATAGGAGCAGATCT
GCAGATGGGGCCAAGAATTACTTCGAACATGAGGAGTTAACTGTGAGCCAGCTCCTGCTGGGAGGTTACC
CATACGATGTTCCAGATTACGCTTGACTCGAGTCTAGAGGGCCCGTTTAAACCCGCTGATCAGCCTCGAC
TGTGCCTTCTAGTTGCCAGCCATCTGTTGTTTGCCCCTCCCCCGTGCCTTCCTTGACCCTGGAAGGTGCC
ACTCCCACTGTCCTTTCCTAATAAAATGAGGAAATTGCATCGCATTGTCTGAGTAGGTGTCATTCTATTC
TGGGGGGTGGGGTGGGGCAGGACAGCAAGGGGGAGGATTGGGAAGACAATAGCAGGCATGCTGGGGATGC
GGTGGGCTCTATGGCTTCTGAGGCGGAAAGAACCAGCTGGGGCTCTAGGGGGTATCCCC
[124 nt withheld, positions 2020-2143]
C
[91 nt withheld, positions 2145-2235]
A
[49 nt withheld, positions 2237-2285]
CCTTTGACGTTGGAGTCCACGTTCTTT
[37 nt withheld, positions 2313-2349]
ACCCTATCTCGGTCTATTCTTTTGATTTATAAGGGATTTTGCCGATTTCGGCCTATTGGTTAAAAAATGA
GCTGATTTAACAAAAATTTAACGCGAATTAATTCTGTGGAATGTGTGTCAGTTAGGGTGTGGAAAGTCCC
CAGGCTCCCCAGCAGGCAGAAGTATGCAAAGCATGCATCTCAATTAGTCAGCAACCAGGTGTGGAAAGTC
CCCAGGCTCCCCAGCAGGCAGAAGTATGCAAAGCATGCATCTCAATTAGTCAGCAACCATAGTCCCGCCC
CTAACTCCGCCCATCCCGCCCCTAACTCCGCCCAGTTCCGCCCATTCTCCGCCCCATGGCTGACTAATTT
TTTTTATTTATGCAGAGGCCGAGGCCGCCTCTGCCTCTGAGCTATTCCAGAAGTAGTGAGGAGGCTTTTT
TGGAGGCCTAGGCTTTTGCAAAAAGCTCCCGGGAGCTTGTATATCCATTTTCGGATCTGATCAGCACGTG
TTGACAATTAATCATCGGCATAGTATATCGGCATAGTATAATACGACAAGGTGAGGAACTAAACCATGGC
CAAGTTGACCAGTGCCGTTCCGGTGCTCACCGCGCGCGACGTCGCCGGAGCGGTCGAGTTCTGGACCGAC
CGGCTCGGGTTCTCCCGGGACTTCGTGGAGGACGACTTCGCCGGTGTGGTCCGGGACGACGTGACCCTGT
TCATCAGCGCGGTCCAGGACCAGGTGGTGCCGGACAACACCCTGGCCTGGGTGTGGGTGCGCGGCCTGGA
CGAGCTGTACGCCGAGTGGTCGGAGGTCGTGTCCACGAACTTCCGGGACGCCTCCGGGCCGGCCATGACC
GAGATCGGCGAGCAGCCGTGGGGGCGGGAGTTCGCCCTGCGCGACCCGGCCGGCAACTGCGTGCACTTCG
TGGCCGAGGAGCAGGACTGACACGTGCTACGAGATTTCGATTCCACCGCCGCCTTCTATGAAAGGTTGGG
CTTCGGAATCGTTTTCCGGGACGCCGGCTGGATGATCCTCCAGCGCGGGGATCTCATGCTGGAGTTCTTC
GCCCACCCCAACTTGTTTATTGCAGCTTATAATGGTTACAAATAAAGCAATAGCATCACAAATTTCACAA
ATAAAGCATTTTTTTCACTGCATTCTAGTTGTGGTTTGTCCAAACTCATCAATGTATCTTATCATGTCTG
TATACCGTCGACCTCTAGCTAGAGCTTGGCGTAATCATGGTCATAGCTGTTTCCTGTGTGAAATTGTTAT
CCGCTCACAATTCCACACAACATACGAGCCGGAAGCATAAAGTGTAAAGCCTGGGGTGCCTAATGAGTGA
GCTAACTCACATTAATTGCGTTGCGCTCACTGCCCGCTTTCCAGTCGGGAAACCTGTCGTGCCAGCTGCA
TTAATGAATCGGCCAACGCGCGGGGAGAGGCGGTTTGCGTATTGGGCGCTCTTCCGCTTCCTCGCTCACT
GACTCGCTGCGCTCGGTCGTTCGGCTGCGGCGAGCGGTATCAGCTCACTCAAAGGCGGTAATACGGTTAT
CCACAGAATCAGGGGATAACGCAGGAAAGAACATGTGAGCAAAAGGCCAGCAAAAGGCCAGGAACCGTAA
AAAGGCCGCGTTGCTGGCGTTTTTCCATAGGCTCCGCCCCCCTGACGAGCATCACAAAAATCGACGCTCA
AGTCAGAGGTGGCGAAACCCGACAGGACTATAAAGATACCAGGCGTTTCCCCCTGGAAGCTCCCTCGTGC
GCTCTCCTGTTCCGACCCTGCCGCTTACCGGATACCTGTCCGCCTTTCTCCCTTCGGGAAGCGTGGCGCT
TTCTCATAGCTCACGCTGTAGGTATCTCAGTTCGGTGTAGGTCGTTCGCTCCAAGCTGGGCTGTGTGCAC
GAACCCCCCGTTCAGCCCGACCGCTGCGCCTTATCCGGTAACTATCGTCTTGAGTCCAACCCGGTAAGAC
ACGACTTATCGCCACTGGCAGCAGCCACTGGTAACAGGATTAGCAGAGCGAGGTATGTAGGCGGTGCTAC
AGAGTTCTTGAAGTGGTGGCCTAACTACGGCTACACTAGAAGAACAGTATTTGGTATCTGCGCTCTGCTG
AAGCCAGTTACCTTCGGAAAAAGAGTTGGTAGCTCTTGATCCGGCAAACAAACCACCGCTGGTAGCGGTG
GTTTTTTTGTTTGCAAGCAGCAGATTACGCGCAGAAAAAAAGGATCTCAAGAAGATCCTTTGATCTTTTC
TACGGGGTCTGACGCTCAGTGGAACGAAAACTCACGTTAAGGGATTTTGGTCATGAGATTATCAAAAAGG
ATCTTCACCTAGATCCTTTTAAATTAAAAATGAAGTTTTAAATCAATCTAAAGTATATATGAGTAAACTT
GGTCTGACAGTTACCAATGCTTAATCAGTGAGGCACCTATCTCAGCGATCTGTCTATTTCGTTCATCCAT
AGTTGCCTGACTCCCCGTCGTGTAGATAACTACGATACGGGAGGGCTTACCATCTGGCCCCAGTGCTGCA
ATGATACCGCGAGACCCACGCTCACCGGCTCCAGATTTATCAGCAATAAACCAGCCAGCCGGAAGGGCCG
AGCGCAGAAGTGGTCCTGCAACTTTATCCGCCTCCATCCAGTCTATTAATTGTTGCCGGGAAGCTAGAGT
AAGTAGTTCGCCAGTTAATAGTTTGCGCAACGTTGTTGCCATTGCTACAGGCATCGTGGTGTCACGCTCG
TCGTTTGGTATGGCTTCATTCAGCTCCGGTTCCCAACGATCAAGGCGAGTTACATGATCCCCCATGTTGT
GCAAAAAAGCGGTTAGCTCCTTCGGTCCTCCGATCGTTGTCAGAAGTAAGTTGGCCGCAGTGTTATCACT
CATGGTTATGGCAGCACTGCATAATTCTCTTACTGTCATGCCATCCGTAAGATGCTTTTCTGTGACTGGT
GAGTACTCAACCAAGTCATTCTGAGAATAGTGTATGCGGCGACCGAGTTGCTCTTGCCCGGCGTCAATAC
GGGATAATACCGCGCCACATAGCAGAACTTTAAAAGTGCTCATCATTGGAAAACGTTCTTCGGGGCGAAA
ACTCTCAAGGATCTTACCGCTGTTGAGATCCAGTTCGATGTAACCCACTCGTGCACCCAACTGATCTTCA
GCATCTTTTACTTTCACCAGCGTTTCTGGGTGAGCAAAAACAGGAAGGCAAAATGCCGCAAAAAAGGGAA
TAAGGGCGACACGGAAATGTTGAATACTCATACTCTTCCTTTTTCAATATTATTGAAGCATTTATCAGGG
TTATTGTCTCATGAGCGGATACATATTTGAATGTATTTAGAAAAATAAACAAATAGGGGTTCCGCGCACA
TTTCCCCGAAAAGTGCCACCTGACGTC
